# Supplementary material for: High-efficiency Rosa26 knock-in vector construction for Cre-regulated overexpression and RNAi
Source: Pathogenetics. 2008 Nov 3;1:3. doi: 10.1186/1755-8417-1-3 (PMC2583990; doi:10.1186/1755-8417-1-3)
Supplement: Additional file 2 — pRosa26-DEST sequence in genbank format. [file 1755-8417-1-3-S2.txt]

LOCUS       pRosa26-DEST           14820 bp    DNA     circular      9-MAR-2006
DEFINITION  GateWay destination vector for knock-in in Rosa26 locus.
SOURCE      
  ORGANISM  
COMMENT     This file is created by Vector NTI
            http://www.invitrogen.com/
COMMENT     VNTDATE|404447100|
COMMENT     VNTDBDATE|404447684|
COMMENT     LSOWNER|
COMMENT     VNTNAME|pRosa26-DEST|
COMMENT     VNTAUTHORNAME|Peter Hohenstein|
COMMENT     VNTREPLTYPE|Plasmid
COMMENT     VNTEXTCHREPL|Bacteria
FEATURES             Location/Qualifiers
     loci            1..1084
                     /vntifkey="18"
                     /label=Rosa26\5'\arm
     loci            6065..10335
                     /vntifkey="18"
                     /label=Rosa26\3'\arm
     misc_feature    10337..11945
                     /vntifkey="21"
                     /label=PGK-DTA-pA
     polyA_signal    5738..6051
                     /vntifkey="25"
                     /label=bgh-pA
     splicing_signal 1098..1271
                     /vntifkey="38"
                     /label=splice\acceptor
     misc_feature    1272..1305
                     /vntifkey="21"
                     /label=loxP
     promoter        1329..1840
                     /vntifkey="29"
                     /label=PGK
     exon            1845..2648
                     /vntifkey="61"
                     /label=neomycin-R
     polyA_signal    2649..3123
                     /vntifkey="25"
                     /label=pA
     terminator      3124..3909
                     /vntifkey="43"
                     /label=tpA
     misc_feature    3938..3971
                     /vntifkey="21"
                     /label=loxP
     CDS             5262..5567
                     /vntifkey="4"
                     /label=ccdB
     misc_recomb     complement(5608..5732)
                     /vntifkey="86"
                     /label=attR2
     CDS             4262..4942
                     /vntifkey="4"
                     /label=Cm(R)
     misc_recomb     4029..4153
                     /vntifkey="86"
                     /label=attR1
BASE COUNT     3648 a      3385 c      3681 g      4088 t        18 others
ORIGIN
        1 ccccgcggca ggccctccga gcgtggtgga gccgttctgt gagacagccg ggtacgagtc 
       61 gtgacgctgg aaggggcaag cgggtggtgg gcaggaatgc ggtccgccct gcagcaaccg 
      121 gagggggagg gagaagggag cggaaaagtc tccaccggac gcggccatgg ctcggggggg 
      181 ggggggcagc ggaggascgc ttccggccga cgtctcgtcg ctgattggct tyttttcctc 
      241 ccgccgtgtg tgaaaacaca aatggcgtgt tttggttggc gtaaggcgcc tgtcagttaa 
      301 cggcagccgg agtgcgcagc cgccggcagc ctcgctctgc ccactgggtg gggcgggagg 
      361 taggtggggt gaggcgagct gnacgtgcgg gcgcggtcgg cctctggcgg ggcgggggag 
      421 gggagggagg gtcagcgaaa gtagctcgcg cgcgagcggc cgcccaccct ccccttcctc 
      481 tgggggagtc gttttacccg ccgccggccg ggcctcgtcg tctgattggc tctcggggcc 
      541 cagaaaactg gcccttgcca ttggctcgtg ttcgtgcaag ttgagtccat ccgccggcca 
      601 gcgggggcgg cgaggaggcg ctcccaggtt ccggccctcc cctcggcccc gcgccgcaga 
      661 gtctggccgc gcgcccctgc gcaacgtggc aggaagcgcg cgctgggggc ggggacgggc 
      721 agtagggctg agcggctgcg gggcgggtgc aagcacgttt ccgacttgag ttgcctcaag 
      781 aggggcgtgc tgagccagac ctccatcgcg cactccgggg agtggaggga aggagcgagg 
      841 gctcagttgg gctgttttgg aggcaggaag cacttgctct cccaaagtcg ctctgagttg 
      901 ttatcagtaa gggagctgca gtggagtagg cggggagaag gccgcaccct tctccggagg 
      961 ggggagggga gtgttgcaat acctttctgg gagttctctg ctgcctcctg gcttctgagg 
     1021 accgccctgg gcctgggaga atcccttgcc ccctcttccc ctcgtgatct gcaactccag 
     1081 tctttctagt taattaaggg atctgtaggg cgcagtagtc cagggtttcc ttgatgatgt 
     1141 catacttatc ctgtcccttt tttttccaca gctcgcggtt gaggacaaac tcttcgcggt 
     1201 ctttccagtg gggatcgacg gtatcgtaga gtcgaggccg ctctagaact agtggatccg 
     1261 gaacccttaa tataacttcg tataatgtat gctatacgaa gttattaggt ccctcgacct 
     1321 gcaggaattc taccgggtag gggaggcgct tttcccaagg cagtctggag catgcgcttt 
     1381 agcagccccg ctggcacttg gcgctacaca agtggcctct ggcctcgcac acattccaca 
     1441 tccaccggta gcgccaaccg gctccgttct ttggtggccc cttcgcgcca ccttctactc 
     1501 ctcccctagt caggaagttc ccccccgccc cgcagctcgc gtcgtgcagg acgtgacaaa 
     1561 tggaagtagc acgtctcact agtctcgtgc agatggacag caccgctgag caatggaagc 
     1621 gggtaggcct ttggggcagc ggccaatagc agctttgctc cttcgctttc tgggctcaga 
     1681 ggctgggaag gggtgggtcc gggggcgggc tcaggggcgg gctcaggggc ggggcgggcg 
     1741 cgaaggtcct cccgaggccc ggcattctcg cacgcttcaa aagcgcacgt ctgccgcgct 
     1801 gttctcctct tcctcatctc cgggcctttc gacctgcagc caatatggga tcggccattg 
     1861 aacaagatgg attgcacgca ggttctccgg ccgcttgggt ggagaggcta ttcggctatg 
     1921 actgggcaca acagacaatc ggctgctctg atgccgccgt gttccggctg tcagcgcagg 
     1981 ggcgcccggt tctttttgtc aagaccgacc tgtccggtgc cctgaatgaa ctgcaggacg 
     2041 aggcagcgcg gctatcgtgg ctggccacga cgggcgttcc ttgcgcagct gtgctcgacg 
     2101 ttgtcactga agcgggaagg gactggctgc tattgggcga agtgccgggg caggatctcc 
     2161 tgtcatctca ccttgctcct gccgagaaag tatccatcat ggctgatgca atgcggcggc 
     2221 tgcatacgct tgatccggct acctgcccat tcgaccacca agcgaaacat cgcatcgagc 
     2281 gagcacgtac tcggatggaa gccggtcttg tcgatcagga tgatctggac gaagagcatc 
     2341 aggggctcgc gccagccgaa ctgttcgcca ggctcaaggc gcgcatgccc gacggcgatg 
     2401 atctcgtcgt gacccatggc gatgcctgct tgccgaatat catggtggaa aatggccgct 
     2461 tttctggatt catcgactgt ggccggctgg gtgtggcgga ccgctatcag gacatagcgt 
     2521 tggctacccg tgatattgct gaagagcttg gcggcgaatg ggctgaccgc ttcctcgtgc 
     2581 tttacggtat cgccgctccc gattcgcagc gcatcgcctt ctatcgcctt cttgacgagt 
     2641 tcttctgagg ggatccgctg taagtctgca gaaattgatg atctattaaa caataaagat 
     2701 gtccactaaa atggaagttt ttcctgtcat actttgttaa gaagggtgag aacagagtac 
     2761 ctacattttg aatggaagga ttggagctac gggggtgggg gtggggtggg attagataaa 
     2821 tgcctgctct ttactgaagg ctctttacta ttgctttatg ataatgtttc atagttggat 
     2881 atcataattt aaacaagcaa aaccaaatta agggccagct cattcctccc actcatgatc 
     2941 tatagatcta tagatctctc gtgggatcat tgtttttctc ttgattccca ctttgtggtt 
     3001 ctaagtactg tggtttccaa atgtgtcagt ttcatagcct gaagaacgag atcagcagcc 
     3061 tctgttccac atacacttca ttctcagtat tgttttgcca agttctaatt ccatcagaag 
     3121 cttgcagatc tgcgactcta gaggatctgc gactctagag gatcataatc agccatacca 
     3181 catttgtaga ggttttactt gctttaaaaa acctcccaca cctccccctg aacctgaaac 
     3241 ataaaatgaa tgcaattgtt gttgttaact tgtttattgc agcttataat ggttacaaat 
     3301 aaagcaatag catcacaaat ttcacaaata aagcattttt ttcactgcat tctagttgtg 
     3361 gtttgtccaa actcatcaat gtatcttatc atgtctggat ctgcgactct agaggatcat 
     3421 aatcagccat accacatttg tagaggtttt acttgcttta aaaaacctcc cacacctccc 
     3481 cctgaacctg aaacataaaa tgaatgcaat tgttgttgtt aacttgttta ttgcagctta 
     3541 taatggttac aaataaagca atagcatcac aaatttcaca aataaagcat ttttttcact 
     3601 gcattctagt tgtggtttgt ccaaactcat caatgtatct tatcatgtct ggatctgcga 
     3661 ctctagagga tcataatcag ccataccaca tttgtagagg ttttacttgc tttaaaaaac 
     3721 ctcccacacc tccccctgaa cctgaaacat aaaatgaatg caattgttgt tgttaacttg 
     3781 tttattgcag cttataatgg ttacaaataa agcaatagca tcacaaattt cacaaataaa 
     3841 gcattttttt cactgcattc tagttgtggt ttgtccaaac tcatcaatgt atcttatcat 
     3901 gtctggatcc ccatcaagct gatccggaac ccttaatata acttcgtata atgtatgcta 
     3961 tacgaagtta ttaggtccct cgacctgcag cccaagctag cttatcgata ccgtcgacct 
     4021 cgaatcaaac aagtttgtac aaaaaagctg aacgagaaac gtaaaatgat ataaatatca 
     4081 atatattaaa ttagattttg cataaaaaac agactacata atactgtaaa acacaacata 
     4141 tccagtccta tgggcggccg cattaggcac cccaggcttt acactttatg cttccggctc 
     4201 gtataatgtg tggattttga gttaggatcc gtcgagattt tcaggagcta aggaagctaa 
     4261 aatggagaaa aaaatcactg gatataccac cgttgatata tcccaatggc atcgtaaaga 
     4321 acattttgag gcatttcagt cagttgctca atgtacctat aaccagaccg ttcagctgga 
     4381 tattacggcc tttttaaaga ccgtaaagaa aaataagcac aagttttatc cggcctttat 
     4441 tcacattctt gcccgcctga tgaatgctca tccggaattc cgtatggcaa tgaaagacgg 
     4501 tgagctggtg atatgggata gtgttcaccc ttgttacacc gttttccatg agcaaactga 
     4561 aacgttttca tcgctctgga gtgaatacca cgacgatttc cggcagtttc tacacatata 
     4621 ttcgcaagat gtggcgtgtt acggtgaaaa cctggcctat ttccctaaag ggtttattga 
     4681 gaatatgttt ttcgtctcag ccaatccctg ggtgagtttc accagttttg atttaaacgt 
     4741 ggccaatatg gacaacttct tcgcccccgt tttcaccatg ggcaaatatt atacgcaagg 
     4801 cgacaaggtg ctgatgccgc tggcgattca ggttcatcat gccgtttgtg atggcttcca 
     4861 tgtcggcaga atgcttaatg aattacaaca gtactgcgat gagtggcagg cggggcgtaa 
     4921 tctagaggat ccggcttact aaaagccaga taacagtatg cgtatttgcg cgctgatttt 
     4981 tgcggtataa gaatatatac tgatatgtat acccgaagta tgtcaaaaag aggtatgcta 
     5041 tgaagcagcg tattacagtg acagttgaca gcgacagcta tcagttgctc aaggcatata 
     5101 tgatgtcaat atctccggtc tggtaagcac aaccatgcag aatgaagccc gtcgtctgcg 
     5161 tgccgaacgc tggaaagcgg aaaatcagga agggatggct gaggtcgccc ggtttattga 
     5221 aatgaacggc tcttttgctg acgagaacag gggctggtga aatgcagttt aaggtttaca 
     5281 cctataaaag agagagccgt tatcgtctgt ttgtggatgt acagagtgat attattgaca 
     5341 cgcccgggcg acggatggtg atccccctgg ccagtgcacg tctgctgtca gataaagtcc 
     5401 cccgtgaact ttacccggtg gtgcatatcg gggatgaaag ctggcgcatg atgaccaccg 
     5461 atatggccag tgtgccggtc tccgttatcg gggaagaagt ggctgatctc agccaccgcg 
     5521 aaaatgacat caaaaacgcc attaacctga tgttctgggg aatataaatg tcaggctccc 
     5581 ttatacacag ccagtctgca ggtcgaccat agtgactgga tatgttgtgt tttacagtat 
     5641 tatgtagtct gttttttatg caaaatctaa tttaatatat tgatatttat atcattttac 
     5701 gtttctcgtt cagctttctt gtacaaagtg gttcgattcg aggggccccc gcgggcggcc 
     5761 gcgagctcgc tgatcagcct cgactgtgcc ttctagttgc cagccatctg ttgtttgccc 
     5821 ctcccccgtg ccttccttga ccctggaagg tgccactccc actgtccttt cctaataaaa 
     5881 tgaggaaatt gcatcgcatt gtctgagtag gtgtcattct attctggggg gtggggtggg 
     5941 gcaggacagc aagggggagg attgggaaga caatagcagg catgctgggg atgcggtggg 
     6001 ctctatggct tctgaggcgg aaagaaccag ctggggctcg atcctctagt tggcgcgccc 
     6061 tagaagatgg gcgggagtct tctgggcagg cttaaaggct aacctggtgt gtgggcgttg 
     6121 tcctgcaggg gaattgaaca ggtgtaaaat tggagggaca agacttccca cagattttcg 
     6181 gttttgtcgg gaagtttttt aataggggca aataggaaaa tggaggatag gagtcatctg 
     6241 gggtttatgc agcaaaacta caggtatatt gcttgtatcc gcctcggaga tttccatgag 
     6301 gagataaaga catgtcaccc gagtttatac tctcctgctt agatcctact acagtatgaa 
     6361 atacagtgty gcgaggtaga ctatgtaagc agatttaatc attttaaaga gcccagtact 
     6421 tcatatccat ttctcccgct ccttctgcag ccttatcaaa aggtatttag aacactcatt 
     6481 ttagccccat tttcatttat tatactggct tatccaaccc ctagacagag cattggcatt 
     6541 ttccctttcc tgatcttaga agtctgatga ctcatgaaac cagacagatt agttacatac 
     6601 accacaaatc gaggctgtag ctggggcctc aacactgcag ttcttttata actccttagt 
     6661 acactttttg ttgatccttt gccttgatcc ttaattttca gtgtctatca cctctcccgt 
     6721 caggtggtgt tccacatttg ggcctattct cagtccaggg agttttacaa caatagatgt 
     6781 attgagaatc caacctaaag cttaactttc cactcccatg aatgcctctc tcctttttct 
     6841 ccattataac tgagctatwa ccattaatgg tttcaggtgg atgtctcctc ccccaatata 
     6901 cctgatgtat ctacatattg ccaggctgat attttaagac atwaaaggta tatttcatta 
     6961 ttgagccaca tggtattgat tactgctact aaaattttgt cattgtacac atctgtaaaa 
     7021 ggtggttcct tttggaatgc aaagttcagg tgtttgttgt ctttcctgac ctaaggtctt 
     7081 gtgagcttgt attttttcta tttaagcagt gctttctctt ggactggctt gactcatggc 
     7141 attctacacg ttattgctgg tctaaatgtg attttgccaa gcttcttcag gacctataat 
     7201 tttgcttgac ttgtagccaa acacaagtaa aatgattaag caacaaatgt atttgtgaag 
     7261 cttggttttt aggttgttgt gttgtgtgtg cttgtgctct ataataatac tatccagggg 
     7321 ctggagaggt ggctcggagt tcaagagcac agactgctct tccagaagtc ctgagttcaa 
     7381 ttcccagcaa ccacatggtg gctcacaacc atctgtaatg ggatctgatg ccctcttctg 
     7441 gtgtgtctga agaccacaag tgtattcaca ttaaataaat aatcctcctt cttcttcttt 
     7501 tttttttttt aaagagaatw ctgtctccag tagaattact gaagtaatga aatactttgt 
     7561 gtttgttcca atatggwagc caataatcaa atactcttwa gcactggaaa tgtaccaagg 
     7621 aactatttta tttaagtgwa ctgtggacag aggagccata actgcagact tgtgggatac 
     7681 agaagaccaa tgcagactta atgtcttttc tcttacacta agcaataaag aaataaaaat 
     7741 tgaacttcta gtatcctatt tgttaaactg ctagctttac taacttttgt gcttcatcta 
     7801 tacaaagctg aaagctaagt ctgcagccat tactaaacat gaaagcaagt aatgataatt 
     7861 ttggatttca aaaatgtagg gccagagttt agccagccag tggtggtgct tgcctttatg 
     7921 ccttaatccc agcactctgg aggcagagac aggcagatct ctgagtttga gcccagcctg 
     7981 gtctacacat caagttctat ctaggatagc caggaataca cacagaaacc ctgttgggga 
     8041 ggggggctct gagatttcat aaaattataa ttgaagcatt ccctaatgag ccactatgga 
     8101 tgtggctaaa tccgtctacc tttctgatga gatttgggta ttattttttc tgtctctgct 
     8161 gttggttggg tcttttgaca ctgtgggctt tcttaaagcc tccttccctg ccatgtggtc 
     8221 tcttgtttgc tactaacttc ccatggctta aatggcatgg ctttttgcct tctaagggca 
     8281 gctgctgagw tttgcagcct gatttccagg gtggggttgg gaaatctttc aaacactaaa 
     8341 attgtccttt aatttttttt taaaaaatgg gttatataat aaacctcata aaatagttat 
     8401 gaggagtgag gtggactaat attaatgagt ccctccccta taaaagagct attaaggctt 
     8461 tttgtcttat actaactttt tttttaaatg tggtatcttt agaaccaagg gtcttagagt 
     8521 tttagtatac agaaactgtt gcatcgctta atcagatttt ctagtttcaa atccagagaa 
     8581 tccaaattct tcacagccaa agtcaaatta agaatttctg actttaatgt tatttgctac 
     8641 tgtgaatata aaatgatagc ttttcctgag gcagggtctc actatgtatc tctgcctgat 
     8701 ctgcaacaag atatgtagac taaagttctg cctgcttttg tctcctgaat actaaggtta 
     8761 aaatgtagta atacttttgg aacttgcagg tcagattctt ttatagggga cacactaagg 
     8821 gagcttgggt gatagttggt aaatgtgttt aagtgatgaa aacttgaatt attatcaccg 
     8881 caacctactt tttaaaaaaa aaagccaggc ctgttagagc atgctaaggg atccctagga 
     8941 cttgctgagc acacaagagt agtacttggc aggctcctgg tgagagcata tttcaaaaaa 
     9001 caaggcagac aaccaagaaa ctacagtaag gttacctgtc tttaaccatc tgcatataca 
     9061 cagggatatt aaaatattcc aaataatatt tcattcaagt tttcccccat caaattggga 
     9121 catggatttc tccggtgaat aggcagagtt ggaaactaaa caaatgttgg ttttgtgatt 
     9181 tgtgaaattg ttttcaagtg atagttaaag cccatgagat acagaacaaa gctgctattt 
     9241 cgaggtctct tggttatact cagaagcact tctttgggtt tccctgcact atcctgatca 
     9301 tgtgctaggc ctwccttagg ctgattgttg ttcaaataac ttaagtttcc tgtcaggtga 
     9361 tgtcatatga tttcatatat caaggcaaaa catgttatat atgttaaaca tttgkactta 
     9421 atgtgaaagt taggtctttg tgggttttga ttttaatttc aaaacctgag ctaaataagt 
     9481 cattttacat gtcttacatt tggtgaattg tatattgtgg tttgcaggca agactctctg 
     9541 acctagtaac cctcctatag agcactttgc tgggtcacaa gtctaggagt caagcatttc 
     9601 accttgaagt tgagacgttt tgttagtgta tactagttat atgttggagg acatgtttat 
     9661 ccagaagata ttcaggacta tttttgactg ggctaaggaa ttgattctga ttagcactgt 
     9721 tagtgagcat tgagtggcct ttaggcttga attggagtca cttgtatatc tcaaataatg 
     9781 ctggcctttt ttwaaaagcc cttgttcttt atcaccctgt tttctacata atttttgttc 
     9841 aaagaaatac ttgtttggat ctccttttga caacaatagc atgttttcaa gccatatttt 
     9901 ttttcctttt tttttttttt tttggttttt cgagacaggg tttctctgta tagccctggc 
     9961 tgtcctggaa ctcactttgt agaccaggct ggcctcgaac tcagaaatcc gcctgcctct 
    10021 gcctcctgag tgccgggatt aaaggcgtgc accaccacgc ctggctaagt tggatatttt 
    10081 gtatataact ataaccaata ctaactccac tgggtggatt tttaattcag tcagtagtct 
    10141 taagtggtct ttattggccc ttattaaaat ctactgttca ctctaacaga ggctgttgga 
    10201 ctagtggsac taagcaactt cctacggata tactagcaga taagggtcag ggatagaaac 
    10261 tagtctagcg ttttgtatac ctaccagctt atactacctt gttctgatag aaatatttag 
    10321 gacatctagc ttatcgatcc gtcgacggta tcgataagct tgatatcgaa ttctaccggg 
    10381 taggggaggc gcttttccaa ggcagtctga gcatgcgctt agcagccccg ctggcacttg 
    10441 gcgctacaca agtggcctyt ggcctcgcac acattccaca tccaccggta ggcgccaacc 
    10501 ggctccgttc tttggtggcc ccttcgcgcc accttctwct cctcccctag tcaggaagtt 
    10561 cccccccgcc ccgcagctcg cgtcgtsagg acgtgacaaa tggaagtagc acgtctcact 
    10621 agtctcgtca gatggacagc accgctgagc aatggaagcg ggtaggcctt tggggcagcg 
    10681 gccaatagca gctttgctcc ttcgctttct gggctcagag gctgggaagg ggtgggtccg 
    10741 ggggcgggct caggggcggg ctcaggggcg gggcgggcgc ccgaaggtcc tccggaggcc 
    10801 cggcattctg cacgcttcaa aagcgcacgt ctgccgcgct gttctcctct tcctcatctc 
    10861 cgggcctttc gacctgcagg tcctcgccat ggatcctgat gatgttgtta ttcttctaat 
    10921 cttttgtatg gaaaactttt cttcgtacca cgggactaaa cctggttatg tagattccat 
    10981 tcaaaaaggt atacaaaagc caaaatctgg tacacaagga aattatgacg atgattggaa 
    11041 agggttttat agtaccgaca ataaatacga cgctgcggga tactctgtag ataatgaaaa 
    11101 cccgctctct ggaaaagctg gaggcgtggt caaagtgacg tatccaggac tgacgaaggt 
    11161 tctcgcacta aaagtggata atgccgaaac tattaagaaa gagttaggtt taagtctcac 
    11221 tgaaccgttg atggagcaag tcggaacgga agagtttatc aaaaggttcg gtgatggtgc 
    11281 ttcgcgtgta gtgctcagcc ttcccttcgc tgaggggagt tctagcgttg aatatattaa 
    11341 taactgggaa caggcgaaag cgttaagcgt agaacttgag attaattttg aaacccgtgg 
    11401 aaaacgtggc caagatgcga tgtatgagta tatggctcaa gcctgtgcag gaaatcgtgt 
    11461 caggcgatct ctttgtgaag gaaccttact tctgtggtgt gacataattg gacaaactac 
    11521 ctacagagat ttaaagctct aaggtaaata taaaattttt aagtgtataa tgtgttaaac 
    11581 tactgattct aattgtttgt gtattttaga ttccaaccta tggaactgat gaatgggagc 
    11641 agtggtggaa tgcagatcct agagctcgct gatcagcctc gactgtgcct tctagttgcc 
    11701 agccatctgt tgtttgcccc tcccccgtgc cttccttgac cctggaaggt gccactccca 
    11761 ctgtcctttc ctaataaaat gaggaaattg catcgcattg tctgagtagg tgtcattcta 
    11821 ttctgggggg tggggtgggg caggacagca agggggagga ttgggaagac aatagcaggc 
    11881 atgctgggga tgcggtgggc tctatggctt ctgaggcgga aagaaccagc tggggctcga 
    11941 cctcgagggg gggcccggta cccagctttt gttcccttta gtgagggtta attgcgcgct 
    12001 tggcgtaatc atggtcatag ctgtttcctg tgtgaaattg ttatccgctc acaattccac 
    12061 acaacatacg agccggaagc ataaagtgta aagcctgggg tgcctaatga gtgagctaac 
    12121 tcacattaat tgcgttgcgc tcactgcccg ctttccagtc gggaaacctg tcgtgccagc 
    12181 tgcattaatg aatcggccaa cgcgcgggga gaggcggttt gcgtattggg cgctcttccg 
    12241 cttcctcgct cactgactcg ctgcgctcgg tcgttcggct gcggcgagcg gtatcagctc 
    12301 actcaaaggc ggtaatacgg ttatccacag aatcagggga taacgcagga aagaacatgt 
    12361 gagcaaaagg ccagcaaaag gccaggaacc gtaaaaaggc cgcgttgctg gcgtttttcc 
    12421 ataggctccg cccccctgac gagcatcaca aaaatcgacg ctcaagtcag aggtggcgaa 
    12481 acccgacagg actataaaga taccaggcgt ttccccctgg aagctccctc gtgcgctctc 
    12541 ctgttccgac cctgccgctt accggatacc tgtccgcctt tctcccttcg ggaagcgtgg 
    12601 cgctttctca tagctcacgc tgtaggtatc tcagttcggt gtaggtcgtt cgctccaagc 
    12661 tgggctgtgt gcacgaaccc cccgttcagc ccgaccgctg cgccttatcc ggtaactatc 
    12721 gtcttgagtc caacccggta agacacgact tatcgccact ggcagcagcc actggtaaca 
    12781 ggattagcag agcgaggtat gtaggcggtg ctacagagtt cttgaagtgg tggcctaact 
    12841 acggctacac tagaaggaca gtatttggta tctgcgctct gctgaagcca gttaccttcg 
    12901 gaaaaagagt tggtagctct tgatccggca aacaaaccac cgctggtagc ggtggttttt 
    12961 ttgtttgcaa gcagcagatt acgcgcagaa aaaaaggatc tcaagaagat cctttgatct 
    13021 tttctacggg gtctgacgct cagtggaacg aaaactcacg ttaagggatt ttggtcatga 
    13081 gattatcaaa aaggatcttc acctagatcc ttttaaatta aaaatgaagt tttaaatcaa 
    13141 tctaaagtat atatgagtaa acttggtctg acagttacca atgcttaatc agtgaggcac 
    13201 ctatctcagc gatctgtcta tttcgttcat ccatagttgc ctgactcccc gtcgtgtaga 
    13261 taactacgat acgggagggc ttaccatctg gccccagtgc tgcaatgata ccgcgagacc 
    13321 cacgctcacc ggctccagat ttatcagcaa taaaccagcc agccggaagg gccgagcgca 
    13381 gaagtggtcc tgcaacttta tccgcctcca tccagtctat taattgttgc cgggaagcta 
    13441 gagtaagtag ttcgccagtt aatagtttgc gcaacgttgt tgccattgct acaggcatcg 
    13501 tggtgtcacg ctcgtcgttt ggtatggctt cattcagctc cggttcccaa cgatcaaggc 
    13561 gagttacatg atcccccatg ttgtgcaaaa aagcggttag ctccttcggt cctccgatcg 
    13621 ttgtcagaag taagttggcc gcagtgttat cactcatggt tatggcagca ctgcataatt 
    13681 ctcttactgt catgccatcc gtaagatgct tttctgtgac tggtgagtac tcaaccaagt 
    13741 cattctgaga atagtgtatg cggcgaccga gttgctcttg cccggcgtca atacgggata 
    13801 ataccgcgcc acatagcaga actttaaaag tgctcatcat tggaaaacgt tcttcggggc 
    13861 gaaaactctc aaggatctta ccgctgttga gatccagttc gatgtaaccc actcgtgcac 
    13921 ccaactgatc ttcagcatct tttactttca ccagcgtttc tgggtgagca aaaacaggaa 
    13981 ggcaaaatgc cgcaaaaaag ggaataaggg cgacacggaa atgttgaata ctcatactct 
    14041 tcctttttca atattattga agcatttatc agggttattg tctcatgagc ggatacatat 
    14101 ttgaatgtat ttagaaaaat aaacaaatag gggttccgcg cacatttccc cgaaaagtgc 
    14161 cacctaaatt gtaagcgtta atattttgtt aaaattcgcg ttaaattttt gttaaatcag 
    14221 ctcatttttt aaccaatagg ccgaaatcgg caaaatccct tataaatcaa aagaatagac 
    14281 cgagataggg tnnnnnnnnn nnnnnnnnnn nnnnnnnnnn nnnnnnnnaa agaacgtgga 
    14341 ctccaacgtc aaaggnnnnn nnnnnnnnnn nnnnnnnnnn nnnnnnnnnn nnnnnnnnnn 
    14401 nnnntnnnnn nnnnnnnnnn nnnnnnnnnn nnnnnnnnnn nnnnnnnnnn nnnnnnnnnn 
    14461 nnnnnnnnnn nnnnnnnnnn nnnnnnnnnn nnnnnngnnn nnnnnnnnnn nnnnnnnnnn 
    14521 nnnnnnnnnn nnnnnnnnnn nnnnnnnnnn nnnnnnnnnn nnnnnnnnnn nnnnnnnnnn 
    14581 nnnnnnnnnn nnnnnnnnnn nnnnnnnnnn nnnnnnnnnn ncccattcgc cattcaggct 
    14641 gcgcaactgt tgggaagggc gatcggtgcg ggcctcttcg ctattacgcc agctggcgaa 
    14701 agggggatgt gctgcaaggc gattaagttg ggtaacgcca gggttttccc agtcacgacg 
    14761 ttgtaaaacg acggccagtg agcgcgcgta atacgactca ctatagggcg aattggagct 
//
